>Addgene plasmid #133209 | pOPS0568 | addgene full sequence | sequence record 276321 | Addgene NGS Result
CGCTCTTGGACTCCTGTTGATAGATCCAGTAATGACCTCAGAACTCCATCTGGATTTGTTCAGAACGCTC
GGTTGCCGCCGGGCGTTTTTTATTGGTGAGAATCCAGGCAATTGTGTCTCAAAATCTCTGATGTTACATT
GCACAAGATAAAAATATATCATCATGAACAATAAAACTGTCTGCTTACATAAACAGTAATACAAGGGGTG
TTATGAGCCATATTCAGCGTGAAACGAGCTGTAGCCGTCCGCGTCTGAACAGCAACATGGATGCGGATCT
GTATGGCTATAAATGGGCGCGTGATAACGTGGGTCAGAGCGGCGCGACCATTTATCGTCTGTATGGCAAA
CCGGATGCGCCGGAACTGTTTCTGAAACATGGCAAAGGCAGCGTGGCGAACGATGTGACCGATGAAATGG
TGCGTCTGAACTGGCTGACCGAATTTATGCCGCTGCCGACCATTAAACATTTTATTCGCACCCCGGATGA
TGCGTGGCTGCTGACCACCGCGATTCCGGGCAAAACCGCGTTTCAGGTGCTGGAAGAATATCCGGATAGC
GGCGAAAACATTGTGGATGCGCTGGCCGTGTTTCTGCGTCGTCTGCATAGCATTCCGGTGTGCAACTGCC
CGTTTAACAGCGATCGTGTGTTTCGTCTGGCCCAGGCGCAGAGCCGTATGAACAACGGCCTGGTGGATGC
GAGCGATTTTGATGATGAACGTAACGGCTGGCCGGTGGAACAGGTGTGGAAAGAAATGCATAAACTGCTG
CCGTTTAGCCCGGATAGCGTGGTGACCCACGGCGATTTTAGCCTGGATAACCTGATTTTCGATGAAGGCA
AACTGATTGGCTGCATTGATGTGGGCCGTGTGGGCATTGCGGATCGTTATCAGGATCTGGCCATTCTGTG
GAACTGCCTGGGCGAATTTAGCCCGAGCCTGCAAAAACGTCTGTTTCAGAAATATGGCATTGATAATCCG
GATATGAACAAACTGCAATTTCATCTGATGCTGGATGAATTTTTCTAATAATTAATTGAACTACTTTTCC
GCTGCATAACCCTGCTTCGGGGTCATTATAGCGATTTTTTCGGTATATCCATCCTTTTTCGCACGATATA
CAGGATTTTGCCAAAGGGTTCGTGTAGACTTTCCTTGGTGTATCCAACGGCGTCAGCCGGGCAGGATAGG
TGAAGTAGGCCCACCCGCGAGCGGGTGTTCCTTCTTCACTGTCCCTTATTCGCACCTGGCGGTGCTCAAC
GGGAATCCTGCTCTGCGAGGCTGGCCGTAGGCCGGCCGCGATGCAGGTGGCTGCTGAACCCCCAGCCGGA
ACTGACCCCACAAGGCCCTAGCGTTTGCAATGCACCAGGTCATCATTGACCCAGGCGTGTTCCACCAGGC
CGCTGCCTCGCAACTCTTCGCAGGCTTCGCCGACCTGCTCGCGCCACTTCTTCACGCGGGTGGAATCCGA
TCCGCACATGAGGCGGAAGGTTTCCAGCTTGAGCGGGTACGGCTCCCGGTGCGAGCTGAAATAGTCGAAC
ATCCGTCGGGCCGTCGGCGACAGCTTGCGGTACTTCTCCCATATGAATTTCGTGTAGTGGTCGCCAGCAA
ACAGCACGACGATTTCCTCGTCGATCAGGACCTGGCAACGGGACGTTTTCTTGCCACGGTCCAGGACGCG
GAAGCGGTGCAGCAGCGACACCGATTCCAGGTGCCCAACGCGGTCGGACGTGAAGCCCATCGCCGTCGCC
TGTAGGCGCGACAGGCATTCCTCGGCCTTCGTGTAATACCGGCCATTGATCGACCAGCCCAGGTCCTGGC
AAAGCTCGTAGAACGTGAAGGTGATCGGCTCGCCGATAGGGGTGCGCTTCGCGTACTCCAACACCTGCTG
CCACACCAGTTCGTCATCGTCGGCCCGCAGCTCGACGCCGGTGTAGGTGATCTTCACGTCCTTGTTGACG
TGGAAAATGACCTTGTTTTGCAGCGCCTCGCGCGGGATTTTCTTGTTGCGCGTGGTGAACAGGGCAGAGC
GGGCCGTGTCGTTTGGCATCGCTCGCATCGTGTCCGGCCACGGCGCAATATCGAACAAGGAAAGCTGCAT
TTCCTTGATCTGCTGCTTCGTGTGTTTCAGCAACGCGGCCTGCTTGGCTTCGCTGACCTGTTTTGCCAGG
TCCTCGCCGGCGGTTTTTCGCTTCTTGGTCGTCATAGTTCCTCGCGTGTCGATGGTCATCGACTTCGCCA
AACCTGCCGCCTCCTGTTCGAGCCGACGCGAACGCTCCACGGCGGCCGATGGCGCGGGCAGGGCAGGGGG
AGCCAGTTGCACGCTGTCGCGCTCGATCTTGGCCGTAGCTTGCTGGACTATCGAGCCGACGGACTGGAAG
GTTTCGCGGGGCGCACGCATGACGGTGCGGCTTGCGATGGTTTCGGCATCCTCGGCGGAAAACCCCGCGT
CGATCAGTTCTTGCCTGTATGCCTTCCGGTCAAACGTCCGATTCATTCACCCTCCTTGCGGGATTGCCCC
GGAATTAATTCCCCGGATCGATCCGTCGATCTTGATCCCCTGCGCCATCAGATCCTTGGCGGCAAGAAAG
CCATCCAGTTTACTTTGCAGGGCTTCCCAACCTTACCAGAGGGCGCCCCAGCTGGCAATTCCGGTTCGCT
TGCTGTCCATAAAACCGCCCAGTCTAGCTATCGCCATGTAAGCCCACTGCAAGCTACCTGCTTTCTCTTT
GCGCTTGCGTTTTCCCTTGTCCAGATAGCCCAGTAGCTGACATTCATCCGGGGTCAGCACCGTTTCTGCG
GACTGGCTTTCTACGTGGCTGCCATTTTTGGGGTGAGGCCGTTCGCGGCCGAGGGGCGCAGCCCCTGGGG
GGATGGGAGGCCCGCGTTAGCGGGCCGGGAGGGTTCGAGAAGGGGGGGCACCCCCCTTCGGCGTGCGCGG
TCACGCGCACAGGGCGCAGCCCTGGTTAAAAACAAGGTTTATAAATATTGGTTTAAAAGCAGGTTAAAAG
ACAGGTTAGCGGTGGCCGAAAAACGGGCGGAAACCCTTGCAAATGCTGGATTTTCTGCCTGTGGACAGCC
CCTCAAATGTCAATAGGTGCGCCCCTCATCTGTCAGCACTCTGCCCCTCAAGTGTCAAGGATCGCGCCCC
TCATCTGTCAGTAGTCGCGCCCCTCAAGTGTCAATACCGCAGGGCACTTATCCCCAGGCTTGTCCACATC
ATCTGTGGGAAACTCGCGTAAAATCAGGCGTTTTCGCCGATTTGCGAGGCTGGCCAGCTCCACGTCGCCG
GCCGAAATCGAGCCTGCCCCTCATCTGTCAACGCCGCGCCGGGTGAGTCGGCCCCTCAAGTGTCAACGTC
CGCCCCTCATCTGTCAGTGAGGGCCAAGTTTTCCGCGAGGTATCCACAACGCCGGCGGCCCTACATGGCT
CTGCTGTAGTGAGTGGGTTGCGCTCCGGCAGCGGTCCTGATCCCCCGCAGAAAAAAAGGATCTCAAGAAG
ATCCTTTGATCTTTTCTACATTACTGCATGAGCTTGTGGAAGTGTGCTGAGCATAAATGATTCTCCTAGC
TGTTCTTTGGGTAAGTACGCCATCAGGACGTTGTGAGTGGCGCGATTTTTAGCGGCTGAAATCAGCCCTT
GAGCCTGTCGGCAAGTCGCGTCATGAGGTCCATGCGCTCATGCAGGATCGCCACGACCAACGCGGGTTCG
CCCGCACGCGGCAGGCAAAAAACGTAGTGGTGTTCGCAGCGGGCCATCCGCAGCGCGGGAAAGAGTTCGC
TCATGTCCTTAAACGGGCCTTCGCCGGCGGCAAGCCTGGCTATGCCCTGTTCCAGCTTAGCGATATAGCG
GCGCACCTGCGCCGCGCCCCACTCCCGGCGCGTGTAGCGGATGATGCCGCGTAGATCGGCTTCGGCCTCA
GCCGTGAGGATGTAGGCCGTCAAGCGCGATCCCCGCTGAGTTCTTCATCAAGAATTTCGCCGACGCTCTT
GGTGGACACCTTGCCGGCAAGCCCATCGTTGATGCGGTTCCCCAGCATGGTTTTCAGTTCCTGCCATGCC
TGATCGGCATCAGCGTCACCGGGGAACAGACGTTCGAGGGCGTATTGCTTAATGGTCTTGCCCTGCAAGG
CGGCCAGGGCTTTCAGGCTCTGGTGCTGCTGGTCCGTCATGTCGATTGTCAGGCGGCTCATTGGATAACC
TCCATAAAATACACGTAACCACATTAGCACATATGTGGGCGTGAGGCTACAGCGCGAGGCGCATTAAGGT
CGGGAAAATGCGCTAGGCGCATTTAAATTGCGTATTGCTGTAATGCGCCATGCCGGCTAGACTAGGCCCA
AATGGGTATACCCAATTTGACCAAGGGGGACGCGATGAGGGCGGCCAAGCACTACCGACAACTTCTATCC
ATCGACTTCAACATCGAGGCGCTGGCCTTCGTGCCTGGACCCGACGGCACACGCGGCCGGCGCATCCACG
TCCTGGGGCGCGAGGTCCGCGACCGGCCCGGCCTGGTCGAGTACCTTTCGCCGGCGTTCGGCTCGCGGGT
GGCGCTGGACGGCTACTGCAAGGCCAATTTCGATGCAGTGCTGCACCTGGCGTACCCCGATCATCAGCAA
TGGGGCCACGCATGAAGCGCCGAAGCTACGCCATGCTGCGCGCCGCTGCCGCGCTGGCCGTCCTGGTCGT
TGCCTCGCCGGCATGGGCCGAGCTGCGCGGCGAGGTCGTGCGCATCATCGACGGCGACACCATCGACGTG
CTGGTAGACAAGCAGCCGGTGCGCGTGCGCCTGGTGGACATTGACGCGCCGGAAAAGCGGCAAGCCTTCG
GCGAACGTGCGCGCCAGGCGCTGGCCGGCATGGTGTTCCGCCGGCACGTCCTGGTCGACGAGAAGGACAC
CGACCGTTACGGCCGCACGCTGGGCACCGTCTGGGTCAACATGGAGCTGGCCAGCCGGCCGCCGCAGCCG
CGCAACGTCAACGCCGCGATGGTTCACCAGGGCATGGCGTGGGCCTATCGCTTCCACGGCCGCGCGGCCG
ACCCTGAAATGCTGCGGCTCGAACAGGAGGCGCGAGGCAAGCGCGTCGGCCTCTGGTCCGATCCGCACGC
CGTCGAGCCGTGGAAATGGCGACGCGAGAGCAACAACCGGAGGGACGAAGGTTGAAGGTCGCCCGCATCT
ACCTGCGCGCCAGTACGGACGAGCAGAATCTTGAACGCCAGGAGAGCCTTGTAGCGGCCACGCGGGCCGC
CGGGTACTACGTCGCCGGCATCTACCGCGAGAAGGCGTCCGGCGCACGCGCCGACCGGCCCGAGCTGCTG
CGCATGATCGCGGACCTGCAACCTGGTGAAGTCGTCGTTGCGGAGAAGATCGACCGCATCAGCCGCTTGC
CGTTGGCCGAGGCCGAGCGCCTGGTTGCGTCGATCCGGGCCAAAGGGGCCAAGCTGGCCGTGCCTGGCGT
GGTGGACCTGTCGGAGCTGGCCGCCGAGGCGAACGGAGTGGCGAAAATCGTTCTGGAATCCGTCCAGGAC
ATGCTTTTGAAGCTCGCCTTGCAGATGGCCCGCGACGACTACGAGGATCGGCGCGAGCGTCAACGTCAGG
GTGTCCAGTTGGCGAAGGCCGCCGGCCGCTACACCGGCCGCAAACGTGACGCCGGCATGCACGACCGCAT
CATCACGCTTCGCTCCGGCGGATCGAGCATTGCCAAGACGGCCAAGCTGGTCGGATGCAGCCCGAGCCAG
GTCAAACGAGTGTGGGCGGCCTGGAACGCGCAGCAGCAAAAATAAAGCCGGGCAGTGCCCGGCTTTTCTC
ACCTTTTCGCGTCCCGCAGGGCCGCTGCGAGCGCCCTACCTAGATCCTCGCTTTCCCCCTCGGTGTAGTC
CGGCCAGGGCACGAAGGGCGCGGATGCGAACCTGTTGAGCAGGTCAGATCTAGGGCGGCGGATTTGTCCT
ACTCAGGAGAGCGTTCACCGACAAACAACAGATAAAACGAAAGGCCCAGTCTTTCGACTGAGCCTTTCGT
TTTATTTGATGCCTGCCGAATTCGGATCCGGAGCTCGACACGACATTGTCGTCACCTTTGTCGGGTCCGC
GACAAGCTTTTTGTTCCTCGATCCCGTATGTTTTCGCCTAAATATCTGAAACAGCAGCAAATTATTTTTC
GTTAGCTCAATCGGCCCACTTGGCACGAGTCTTGAAATTTATTGCGAGGCGGCGGAGCTGCCGGCCGCAT
CCGTGCGGCATAACCACGGTTGTGAACAAATGAAGGAAGGCCAAATGCGTAAAGGCGAAGAGCTGTTCAC
TGGTGTCGTCCCTATTCTGGTGGAACTGGATGGTGATGTCAACGGTCATAAGTTTTCCGTGCGTGGCGAG
GGTGAAGGTGACGCAACTAATGGTAAACTGACGCTGAAGTTCATCTGTACTACTGGTAAACTGCCGGTAC
CTTGGCCGACTCTGGTAACGACGCTGACTTATGGTGTTCAGTGCTTTGCTCGTTATCCGGACCATATGAA
GCAGCATGACTTCTTCAAGTCCGCCATGCCGGAAGGCTATGTGCAGGAACGCACGATTTCCTTTAAGGAT
GACGGCACGTACAAAACGCGTGCGGAAGTGAAATTTGAAGGCGATACCCTGGTAAACCGCATTGAGCTGA
AAGGCATTGACTTTAAAGAAGATGGCAATATCCTGGGCCATAAGCTGGAATACAATTTTAACAGCCACAA
TGTTTACATCACCGCCGATAAACAAAAAAATGGCATTAAAGCGAATTTTAAAATTCGCCACAACGTTGAG
GATGGCAGCGTGCAGCTGGCTGATCACTACCAGCAAAACACTCCAATCGGTGATGGTCCTGTTCTGCTGC
CAGACAATCACTATCTGAGCACGCAAAGCGTTCTGTCTAAAGATCCGAACGAGAAACGCGATCATATGGT
TCTGCTGGAGTTCGTAACCGCAGCGGGCATCACGCATGGTATGGATGAACTGTACAAATGAGCTTAGCAT
GTCCCGTCGTTTTACAACGTCGTGACTGGG
Features (pLannotate 1.2.2; 14 found; start..end, strand, type, name):
      9..103     +  terminator     lambda t0 terminator: transcription terminator from phage lambda
    213..1025    +  CDS            aphA1: KKA1_ECOLX - Also known as nptI. Protein inferred from homology: Swiss-Prot protein existence level 3. Resistance to kanamycin and structurally-related aminoglycosides, including amikacin. From Escherichia coli.
   1179..1287    +  oriT           oriT: incP origin of transfer
   1348..2496    -  CDS            trfA: trans-acting replication protein that binds to and activates oriV
   2548..2829    -  CDS            tnpA (fragment): TN5P_ECOLX - Also known as tnp. Experimental evidence at protein level: Swiss-Prot protein existence level 1. Mediates transposition of transposon Tn5 by a 'cut and paste' mechanism. First, the monomeric transposase binds the 19 bp inverted DNA repeats flanking the transposon. Then, dimerization of the DNA- bound transposase creates a synaptic DNA complex. After nicking of the first DNA strand, excision of the transposon proceeds through a series of intermediates. The transposase then mediates the insertion of the transposon at a new site by strand transfer. The activity of the wild- type tran
   2889..3420    -  rep_origin     oriV: incP origin of replication
   3476..3511    -  rep_origin     CloDF13 ori (fragment): Plasmids containing the CloDF13 (CDF) origin of replication can be propagated in E. coli cells that contain additional plasmids with compatible origins.
   3635..3943    -  CDS            parE: PARE_ECOLX - Experimental evidence at protein level: Swiss-Prot protein existence level 1. Toxin component of a type II toxin-antitoxin (TA) system involved in plasmid partition. Acts by inhibiting DNA gyrase, converting supercoiled plasmid DNA into a singly cleaved linear form in an ATP-dependent fashion. To do so it probably interacts with one of the gyrase subunits. Gyrase inhibition is prevented by antitoxin ParD, and is reversed in vitro by incubation with ParD. In cells that have lost the plasmid filamentation and growth inhibition occur; this is suppressed when ParD is supplied in trans
   3943..4191    -  CDS            parD: PARD_ECOLX - Experimental evidence at protein level: Swiss-Prot protein existence level 1. Antitoxin component of a type II toxin-antitoxin (TA) system involved in plasmid partition. Inhibits the anti-DNA gyrase activity of toxin ParE; reverses and restores gyrase catalytic activity in vitro. The parDE operon alone is capable of stabilizing an RK2-derived minireplicon under defined growth conditions in several different Gram- negative bacteria. It does so by the post-segregational killing (PSK) of plasmid-free cells, also referred to as a plasmid addiction system. Binds its own promoter, autor
   4320..5162    +  CDS            parB: PARB4_ECOLX - Protein predicted: Swiss-Prot protein existence level 4. Involved in plasmid partition. From Escherichia coli.
   5126..5782    +  CDS            parA: PARA4_ECOLX - Protein inferred from homology: Swiss-Prot protein existence level 3. Involved in plasmid partition. From Escherichia coli.
   5942..6028    -  terminator     rrnB T1 terminator: Escherichia coli rrnB; transcription terminator T1 from the E. coli rrnB gene
   6275..6988    +  CDS            superfolder GFP: GFP variant that folds robustly even when fused to poorly folded proteins (Pédelacq et al., 2006)
   7004..7030    +  CDS            lacZα (fragment): LacZα fragment of β-galactosidase; lacZ fragment
