[The description below was written by a language model from this plasmid's Addgene catalogue record and pLannotate feature annotations shown in this document.]
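Description:
pOPS0568 is a low-copy, broad-host-range bacterial reporter plasmid built on the pOGG026 backbone by Golden Gate assembly of domesticated modules. It belongs to a family of "Plasmid-ID" constructs that, according to the depositor, differ from one another only in a 12-nucleotide barcode. The 7,030 nt sequence record shows an RK2/IncP-type replicon: oriV together with the trfA gene, whose product binds and activates that origin. An IncP oriT allows the plasmid to be mobilised by conjugation from a donor E. coli strain, consistent with the listed propagation host, ST18. Selection is by kanamycin through the aphA1 (nptI) aminoglycoside phosphotransferase gene. Stable inheritance without antibiotic pressure is supported by the par region, which comprises the parDE toxin-antitoxin (post-segregational killing) pair and the parA and parB partition genes. Short fragments annotated as Tn5 transposase, CloDF13 ori and lacZα appear to be backbone or cloning remnants rather than functional parts.

The payload is a three-part transcription unit. It consists of a promoter module carrying PsNifH, a coding module with superfolder GFP, and a terminal module containing the strain-specific barcode next to a universal primer binding site. The sfGFP coding sequence is annotated, but the promoter and barcode are not picked up in the feature table. Lambda t0 and rrnB T1 terminators are also present and probably insulate the cassette from neighbouring transcription. Because nifH promoters are associated with nitrogen-fixation gene expression, GFP fluorescence would report nitrogen-fixation activity. The barcode lets many tagged strains be identified and counted by sequencing of amplicons from the shared primer site. The associated publication title indicates use in measuring rhizobial competitiveness and N2 fixation simultaneously in legume nodules.
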