Addgene plasmid #133209: pOPS0568
Purpose: Reporter plasmid with a 12-nucleotide specific "barcode" sequence. This plasmid is not available as an individual bacterial stab, but can be requested as part of the Plasmid-ID Kit (Kit #1000000168 ).
Depositing lab: Philip Poole. Depositing organization: University of Oxford. Publication: Optimizing Rhizobium-legume symbioses by simultaneous measurement of rhizobial competitiveness and N2 fixation in nodules. Mendoza-Suarez MA, Geddes BA, Sanchez-Canizares C, Ramirez-Gonzalez RH, Kirchhelle C, Jorrin B, Poole PS. Proc Natl Acad Sci U S A. 2020 May 5;117(18):9822-9831. doi: 10.1073/pnas.1921225117. Epub 2020 Apr 21. PubMed 32317381.
Backbone
  Vector backbone: pOGG026 (Addgene ID 113992)
  Vector type: Bacterial Expression
Growth in bacteria
  Bacterial resistance: Kanamycin, 50 μg/mL
  Growth temperature: 37°C
  Growth strain: ST18 (S17 delta pir delta hemA)
  Copy number: Low Copy
Gene/Insert
  Gene/Insert name: PU module (PsNifH from pOGG043), SC module (sfGFP from pOGG037), and T module (AGCATGTCCCGT and universal primer binding site)
  Species: Synthetic
  Mutation: Domesticated for Golden Gate cloning
  Cloning method: Unknown
Terms and licenses: Academic/Nonprofit Terms; Industry Terms: Not Available to Industry
Depositor comments: The only difference is the sequence: AGCATGTCCCGT . Please note that this plasmid may require a unique bacterial strain, so make sure to confirm that you can also obtain the appropriate growth strain. Please contact us or contact our distributors if you have any questions. This plasmid is not available as an individual bacterial stab, but can be requested as part of the Plasmid-ID Kit (Kit #1000000168 ).
How to cite: pOPS0568 was a gift from Philip Poole (Addgene plasmid # 133209)
